LOCUS       Exported 674 bp ds-DNA linear SYN 24-MAY-2021
DEFINITION  synthetic linear DNA
ACCESSION   .
VERSION     .
KEYWORDS    p231 pCMVe-betaAc-STOP-luc
SOURCE      synthetic DNA construct
  ORGANISM  synthetic DNA construct
REFERENCE   1 (bases 1 to 674)
  AUTHORS   Kaczmarczyk SJ, Green JE
  TITLE     A single vector containing modified cre recombinase and LOX
            recombination sequences for inducible tissue-specific amplification
            of gene expression.
  JOURNAL   Nucleic Acids Res 2001 Jun 15;29(12):E56-6.
  PUBMED    11410679
REFERENCE   2 (bases 1 to 674)
  AUTHORS   .
  TITLE     Direct Submission
  JOURNAL   Exported May 24, 2021 from SnapGene Server 1.1.58
            http://www.snapgene.com
FEATURES             Location/Qualifiers
     source          1..674
                     /organism="synthetic DNA construct"
                     /mol_type="other DNA"
     regulatory      9..18
                     /regulatory_class="other"
                     /note="vertebrate consensus sequence for strong initiation
                     of translation (Kozak, 1987)"
     protein_bind    complement(48..81)
                     /label=loxP
                     /bound_moiety="Cre recombinase"
                     /note="Cre-mediated recombination occurs in the 8-bp core
                     sequence (GCATACAT)."
     polyA_signal    106..240
                     /label=SV40 poly(A) signal
                     /note="SV40 polyadenylation signal"
     primer_bind     complement(130..149)
                     /label=EBV-rev
                     /note="SV40 polyA terminator, reverse primer"
     primer_bind     184..203
                     /label=SV40pA-R
                     /note="SV40 polyA, reverse primer"
ORIGIN
        1 ggcgtcttcc atggtggctt taccaacagt accggaatgc caagcttata acttcgtata
       61 atgtatgcta tacgaagtta tcctaggagc ttacttacca tgtcagatcc agacatgata
      121 agatacattg atgagtttgg acaaaccaca actagaatgc agtgaaaaaa atgctttatt
      181 tgtgaaattt gtgatgctat tgctttattt gtaaccatta taagctgcaa taaacaagtt
      241 aacaacaaca attgcattca ttttatgttt caggttcagg gggaggtgtg ggaggttttt
      301 taaagcaagt aaaacctcta caaatgtggt atggctgatt atgatctcta gtcaaggcac
      361 tatacatcaa atattcctta ttaacccctt tacaaattaa aaagctaaag gtacacaatt
      421 tttgagcata gttattaata gcagacactc tatgcctgtg tggagtaaga aaaaacagta
      481 tgttatgatt ataactgtta tgcctactta taaaggttac agaatatttt tccataattt
      541 tcttgtatag cagtgcagct ttttcctttg tggtgtaaat agcaaagcaa gcaagagttc
      601 tattactaaa cacagcatga ctcaaaaaac ttagcaattc tgaaggaaag tccttggggt
      661 cttctacctt tctc
//
