[The description below was written by a language model from this plasmid's Addgene catalogue record and the feature table of its GenBank file.]
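Description:
p231 pCMVe-betaAc-STOP-luc is a mammalian expression and luciferase reporter plasmid built on the pCMVe-betaAc-Luc backbone. It is propagated in E. coli as a high-copy plasmid under ampicillin selection; the record does not list the bacterial origin or any mammalian selection marker. The insert, CMVe-betaAc-STOP, was introduced by restriction cloning between a StuI site (destroyed in the process) and a HindIII site (retained). According to the depositor's comments, luciferase is driven by a composite promoter consisting of the CMV enhancer joined to a beta-actin (betaAc) promoter, with a floxed stop cassette included in the reporter.

The design is a Cre-dependent "lox-STOP-lox" switch. While the stop cassette is in place it is meant to terminate transcription, so little or no luciferase should be made. When Cre recombinase is present, recombination between the flanking loxP sites excises the cassette, allowing the strong, broadly active enhancer/promoter to express luciferase. The plasmid therefore serves as a quantitative readout of Cre activity. This fits the associated publication, which concerns modified Cre recombinase and lox sequences for inducible, tissue-specific amplification of gene expression.

The sequence held for this plasmid is only a 674 bp partial read, not the full construct. Its annotations show a Kozak consensus, one loxP site in reverse orientation, and an SV40 polyadenylation signal with two associated sequencing-primer sites. These are consistent with one edge of the floxed stop region. The promoter, the luciferase coding sequence, the second loxP site and the bacterial backbone elements are not covered by the feature table.
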