Addgene plasmid #12463: p231 pCMVe-betaAc-STOP-luc
Depositing lab: Jeffrey Green. Depositing organization: National Cancer Institute (NCI). Publication: A single vector containing modified cre recombinase and LOX recombination sequences for inducible tissue-specific amplification of gene expression. Kaczmarczyk SJ, Green JE. Nucleic Acids Res 2001 Jun 15;29(12):E56-6. 10.1093/nar/29.12.e56 PubMed 11410679.
Backbone
  Vector backbone: pCMVe-betaAc-Luc
  Vector type: Mammalian Expression, Luciferase
Growth in bacteria
  Bacterial resistance: Ampicillin, 100 μg/mL
  Growth temperature: 37°C
  Growth strain: DH5alpha
  Copy number: High Copy
Gene/Insert
  Gene/Insert name: CMVe-betaAc-STOP
  Cloning method: Restriction Enzyme; 5′ cloning site StuI (destroyed during cloning); 3′ cloning site HindIII (not destroyed)
  Sequencing primers: 5′ na
Terms and licenses: Academic/Nonprofit Terms; Industry Terms: Not Available to Industry
Depositor comments: CMV-enhancer-betaAc driven luciferase reporter gene containing a floxed stop cassette.
How to cite: p231 pCMVe-betaAc-STOP-luc was a gift from Jeffrey Green (Addgene plasmid # 12463 ; http://n2t.net/addgene:12463 ; RRID:Addgene_12463)
